>Addgene plasmid #114878 | BIR4 C2_pECIA14 | addgene full sequence | sequence record 238699 | Addgene NGS Result
GTCTAAGAAACCATTATTATCATGACATTAACCTATAAAAATAGGCGTATCACGAGGCCCTTTCGTCTCG
CGCGTTTCGGTGATGACGGTGAAAACCTCTGACACATGCAGCTCCCGGAGACGGTCACAGCTTGTCTGTA
AGCGGATGCCGGGAGCAGACAAGCCCGTCAGGGCGCGTCAGCGGGTGTTGGCGGGTGTCGGGGCTGGCTT
AACTATGCGGCATCAGAGCAGATTGTACTGAGAGTGCACCATATGCGGTGTGAAATACCGCACAGATGCG
TAAGGAGAAAATACCGCATCAGGCGCCATTCGCCATTCAGGCTGCGCAACTGTTGGGAAGGGCGATCGGT
GCGGGCCTCTTCGCTATTACGCCAGCTGGCGAAAGGGGGATGTGCTGCAAGGCGATTAAGTTGGGTAACG
CCAGGGTTTTCCCAGTCACGACGTTGTAAAACGACGGCCAGTGAATTAATTCGTTGCAGGACAGGATGTG
GTGCCCGATGTGACTAGCTCTTTGCTGCAGGCCGTCCTATCCTCTGGTTCCGATAAGAGACCCAGAACTC
CGGCCCCCCACCGCCCACCGCCACCCCCATACATATGTGGTACGCAAGTAAGAGTGCCTGCGCATGCCCC
ATGTGCCCCACCAAGAGCTTTGCATCCCATACAAGTCCCCAAAGTGGAGAACCGAACCAATTCTTCGCGG
GCAGAACAAAAGCTTCTGCACACGTCTCCACTCGAATTTGGAGCCGGCCGGCGTGTGCAAAAGAGGTGAA
TCGAACGAAAGACCCGTGTGTAAAGCCGCGTTTCCAAAATGTATAAAACCGAGAGCATCTGGCCAATGTG
CATCAGTTGTGGTCAGCAGCAAAATCAAGTGAATCATCTCAGTGCAACTAAAGGGGGGATCCGATCTCAA
TATGAAGTTATGCATATTACTGGCCGTCGTGGCCTTTGTTGGCCTCTCGCTCGGGTCTCACGCAGAAGAC
GATGTACTCTGTCTCAAAGGCTTTAAATCATCACTCAAAGATCCTTCAAATCAACTCAACACATGGTCTT
TCCCTAATTCATCATCGTCGATTTGCAAACTCACCGGAGTTTCTTGCTGGAACGCTAAAGAGAATCGAAT
TCTCTCTCTTCAGCTTCAATCAATGCAACTCTCTGGTCAAATCCCTGAATCTCTTAAACTATGTCGGAGT
TTACAATCTTTAGATCTTTCCTTTAATGATTTCTCCGGTTTGATTCCTTCACAAATATGTTCTTGGCTTC
CTTATCTTGTTACTTTAGATCTTTCCGGTAACAAACTCTCCGGTTCGATACCGTCTCAGATCGTTGACTG
TAAATTCTTAAACAGCTTAGCTCTAAACCAGAACAAGTTAACCGGTTCGATTCCGTCTGAATTAACCCGG
TTAAACCGTCTCCAACGACTTTCTCTAGCTGATAACGATCTCTCTGGTTCGATTCCCTCCGAGCTATCTC
ATTACGGAGAAGATGGTTTTCGCGGTAATGGCGGACTTTGTGGTAAGCCGTTATCCAACTGCGGTTCGTT
TAACGGTAAACTGGAGGTGCTGTTCCAGGGACCAAGCGGCAATCCCGGCGGCGATCTGGCCCCCCAGATG
CTGCGCGAGCTGCAGGAGACCAATGCCGCCCTGCAGGACGTGCGCGAGCTGCTGCGCCACCGCGTGAAGG
AGATCACCTTCCTGAAGAACACCGTGATGGAGTGCGACGCCTGCGGCATGCAGCCCTCTAGAGGCTCCGG
CTCCATCATCCCAGTTGAGGAGGAGAACCCGGACTTCTGGAACCGCGAGGCAGCCGAGGCCCTGGGTGCC
GCCAAGAAGCTGCAGCCTGCACAGACAGCCGCCAAGAACCTCATCATCTTCCTGGGCGATGGGATGGGGG
TGTCTACGGTGACAGCTGCCAGGATCCTAAAAGGGCAGAAGAAGGACAAACTGGGGCCTGAGATACCCCT
GGCCATGGACCGCTTCCCATATGTGGCTCTGTCCAAGACATACAATGTAGACAAACATGTGCCAGACAGT
GGAGCCACAGCCACGGCCTACCTGTGCGGGGTCAAGGGCAACTTCCAGACCATTGGCTTGAGTGCAGCCG
CCCGCTTTAACCAGTGCAACACGACACGCGGCAACGAGGTCATCTCCGTGATGAATCGGGCCAAGAAAGC
AGGGAAGTCAGTGGGAGTGGTAACCACCACACGAGTGCAGCACGCCTCGCCAGCCGGCACCTACGCCCAC
ACGGTGAACCGCAACTGGTACTCGGACGCCGACGTGCCTGCCTCGGCCCGCCAGGAGGGGTGCCAGGACA
TCGCTACGCAGCTCATCTCCAACATGGACATTGACGTGATCCTAGGTGGAGGCCGAAAGTACATGTTTCG
CATGGGAACCCCAGACCCTGAGTACCCAGATGACTACAGCCAAGGTGGGACCAGGCTGGACGGGAAGAAT
CTGGTGCAGGAATGGCTGGCGAAGCGCCAGGGTGCCCGGTATGTGTGGAACCGCACTGAGCTCATGCAGG
CTTCCCTGGACCCGTCTGTGACCCATCTCATGGGTCTCTTTGAGCCTGGAGACATGAAATACGAGATCCA
CCGAGACTCCACACTGGACCCCTCCCTGATGGAGATGACAGAGGCTGCCCTGCGCCTGCTGAGCAGGAAC
CCCCGCGGCTTCTTCCTCTTCGTGGAGGGTGGTCGCATCGACCATGGTCATCATGAAAGCAGGGCTTACC
GGGCACTGACTGAGACGATCATGTTCGACGACGCCATTGAGAGGGCGGGCCAGCTCACCAGCGAGGAGGA
CACGCTGAGCCTCGTCACTGCCGACCACTCCCACGTCTTCTCCTTCGGAGGCTACCCCCTGCGAGGGAGC
TCCATCTTCGGGCTGGCCCCTGGCAAGGCCCGGGACAGGAAGGCCTACACGGTCCTCCTATACGGAAACG
GTCCAGGCTATGTGCTCAAGGACGGCGCCCGGCCGGATGTTACCGAGAGCGAGAGCGGGAGCCCCGAGTA
TCGGCAGCAGTCAGCAGTGCCCCTGGACGAAGAGACCCACGCAGGCGAGGACGTGGCGGTGTTCGCGCGC
GGCCCGCAGGCGCACCTGGTTCACGGCGTGCAGGAGCAGACCTTCATAGCGCACGTCATGGCCTTCGCCG
CCTGCCTGGAGCCCTACACCGCCTGCGACCTGGCGCCCCCCGCCGGCACCACCGACGCCGCGCACCCGGG
TTCTAGAGGAAGCACCTCCGGCGATAACGATTACAAGGATGATGATGATAAGGCCAGCGGCACCGGTCAT
CATCACCATCACCATTGAGTTTAAACCCGCTGATCAGCCTCGACTGTGCCTTCTAAGGCCTGAGCTCGCT
GATCAGCCTCGATCGAGGATCCAGACATGATAAGATACATTGATGAGTTTGGACAAACCACAACTAGAAT
GCAGTGAAAAAAATGCTTTATTTGTGAAATTTGTGATGCTATTGCTTTATTTGTAACCATTATAAGCTGC
AATAAACAAGTTAACAACAACAATTGCATTCATTTTATGTTTCAGGTTCAGGGGGAGGTGTGGGAGGTTT
TTTAAAGCAAGTAAAACCTCTACAAATGTGGTATGGCTGATTATGATCAGTCGACCTGCAGGCATGCAAG
CTTGGCGTAATCATGGTCATAGCTGTTTCCTGTGTGAAATTGTTATCCGCTCACAATTCCACACAACATA
CGAGCCGGAAGCATAAAGTGTAAAGCCTGGGGTGCCTAATGAGTGAGCTAACTCACATTAATTGCGTTGC
GCTCACTGCCCGCTTTCCAGTCGGGAAACCTGTCGTGCCAGCTGCATTAATGAATCGGCCAACGCGCGGG
GAGAGGCGGTTTGCGTATTGGGCGCTCTTCCGCTTCCTCGCTCACTGACTCGCTGCGCTCGGTCGTTCGG
CTGCGGCGAGCGGTATCAGCTCACTCAAAGGCGGTAATACGGTTATCCACAGAATCAGGGGATAACGCAG
GAAAGAACATGTGAGCAAAAGGCCAGCAAAAGGCCAGGAACCGTAAAAAGGCCGCGTTGCTGGCGTTTTT
CCATAGGCTCCGCCCCCCTGACGAGCATCACAAAAATCGACGCTCAAGTCAGAGGTGGCGAAACCCGACA
GGACTATAAAGATACCAGGCGTTTCCCCCTGGAAGCTCCCTCGTGCGCTCTCCTGTTCCGACCCTGCCGC
TTACCGGATACCTGTCCGCCTTTCTCCCTTCGGGAAGCGTGGCGCTTTCTCATAGCTCACGCTGTAGGTA
TCTCAGTTCGGTGTAGGTCGTTCGCTCCAAGCTGGGCTGTGTGCACGAACCCCCCGTTCAGCCCGACCGC
TGCGCCTTATCCGGTAACTATCGTCTTGAGTCCAACCCGGTAAGACACGACTTATCGCCACTGGCAGCAG
CCACTGGTAACAGGATTAGCAGAGCGAGGTATGTAGGCGGTGCTACAGAGTTCTTGAAGTGGTGGCCTAA
CTACGGCTACACTAGAAGAACAGTATTTGGTATCTGCGCTCTGCTGAAGCCAGTTACCTTCGGAAAAAGA
GTTGGTAGCTCTTGATCCGGCAAACAAACCACCGCTGGTAGCGGTGGTTTTTTTGTTTGCAAGCAGCAGA
TTACGCGCAGAAAAAAAGGATCTCAAGAAGATCCTTTGATCTTTTCTACGGGGTCTGACGCTCAGTGGAA
CGAAAACTCACGTTAAGGGATTTTGGTCATGAGATTATCAAAAAGGATCTTCACCTAGATCCTTTTAAAT
TAAAAATGAAGTTTTAAATCAATCTAAAGTATATATGAGTAAACTTGGTCTGACAGTTACCAATGCTTAA
TCAGTGAGGCACCTATCTCAGCGATCTGTCTATTTCGTTCATCCATAGTTGCCTGACTCCCCGTCGTGTA
GATAACTACGATACGGGAGGGCTTACCATCTGGCCCCAGTGCTGCAATGATACCGCGAGACCCACGCTCA
CCGGCTCCAGATTTATCAGCAATAAACCAGCCAGCCGGAAGGGCCGAGCGCAGAAGTGGTCCTGCAACTT
TATCCGCCTCCATCCAGTCTATTAATTGTTGCCGGGAAGCTAGAGTAAGTAGTTCGCCAGTTAATAGTTT
GCGCAACGTTGTTGCCATTGCTACAGGCATCGTGGTGTCACGCTCGTCGTTTGGTATGGCTTCATTCAGC
TCCGGTTCCCAACGATCAAGGCGAGTTACATGATCCCCCATGTTGTGCAAAAAAGCGGTTAGCTCCTTCG
GTCCTCCGATCGTTGTCAGAAGTAAGTTGGCCGCAGTGTTATCACTCATGGTTATGGCAGCACTGCATAA
TTCTCTTACTGTCATGCCATCCGTAAGATGCTTTTCTGTGACTGGTGAGTACTCAACCAAGTCATTCTGA
GAATAGTGTATGCGGCGACCGAGTTGCTCTTGCCCGGCGTCAATACGGGATAATACCGCGCCACATAGCA
GAACTTTAAAAGTGCTCATCATTGGAAAACGTTCTTCGGGGCGAAAACTCTCAAGGATCTTACCGCTGTT
GAGATCCAGTTCGATGTAACCCACTCGTGCACCCAACTGATCTTCAGCATCTTTTACTTTCACCAGCGTT
TCTGGGTGAGCAAAAACAGGAAGGCAAAATGCCGCAAAAAAGGGAATAAGGGCGACACGGAAATGTTGAA
TACTCATACTCTTCCTTTTTCAATATTATTGAAGCATTTATCAGGGTTATTGTCTCATGAGCGGATACAT
ATTTGAATGTATTTAGAAAAATAAACAAATAGGGGTTCCGCGCACATTTCCCCGAAAAGTGCCACCTGAC
Features (pLannotate 1.2.2; 19 found; start..end, strand, type, name):
     67..102     +  CDS            rop (fragment): Rop protein, which maintains plasmids at low copy number; rop
    204..303     +  misc_feature   bom (fragment): basis of mobility region from pBR322
    309..466     -  CDS            lacZα (fragment): LacZα fragment of β-galactosidase; lacZ fragment
    468..894     +  promoter       MT promoter: Drosophila metallothionein promoter
    912..965     +  sig_peptide    BiP signal sequence: Drosophila BiP signal sequence
    966..1550    +  CDS            Y1699_ARATH (fragment): Experimental evidence at protein level: Swiss-Prot protein existence level 1. From Arabidopsis thaliana (Mouse-ear cress).
   1587..1766    +  CDS            Comp (fragment): COMP_RAT - Experimental evidence at protein level: Swiss-Prot protein existence level 1. May play a role in the structural integrity of cartilage via its interaction with other extracellular matrix proteins such as the collagens and fibronectin. Can mediate the interaction of chondrocytes with the cartilage extracellular matrix through interaction with cell surface integrin receptors. Could play a role in the pathogenesis of osteoarthritis. Potent suppressor of apoptosis in both primary chondrocytes and transformed cells. Suppresses apoptosis by blocking the activation of caspase-3 and by indu
   1754..3206    +  CDS            SEAP (fragment): secreted alkaline phosphatase from human placenta The natural enzyme has a C-terminal transmembrane sequence that is replaced by a GPI anchor.
   3243..3272    +  CDS            2xFLAG (fragment): two tandem FLAG® epitope tags
   3378..3512    -  polyA_signal   SV40 poly(A) signal: SV40 polyadenylation signal
   3535..3619    -  CDS            large T antigen (fragment): large T antigen from SV40 (simian virus 40)
   3619..3643    +  misc_feature   MCS (fragment): pUC18/19 multiple cloning site
   3680..3696    -  protein_bind   lac operator: The lac repressor binds to the lac operator to inhibit transcription in E. coli. This inhibition can be relieved by adding lactose or isopropyl-β-D-thiogalactopyranoside (IPTG). lac repressor encoded by lacI
   3704..3734    -  promoter       lac promoter: promoter for the E. coli lac operon
   3749..3770    -  protein_bind   CAP binding site: CAP binding activates transcription in the presence of cAMP. E. coli catabolite activator protein
   3783..3875    -  CDS            lacI (fragment): lac repressor; lacI; The lac repressor binds to the lac operator to inhibit transcription in E. coli. This inhibition can be relieved by adding lactose or isopropyl-β-D-thiogalactopyranoside (IPTG).
   4058..4646    -  rep_origin     ori: high-copy-number ColE1/pMB1/pBR322/pUC origin of replication
   4817..5677    -  CDS            AmpR: β-lactamase; bla; confers resistance to ampicillin, carbenicillin, and related antibiotics
   5678..5782    -  promoter       AmpR promoter: bla
