[The description below was written by a language model from this plasmid's Addgene catalogue record and pLannotate feature annotations shown in this document.]
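Description:
BIR4 C2_pECIA14 is an insect-cell expression plasmid built on the pECIA14 backbone, designed for secreted production of a plant receptor ectodomain in Drosophila cell culture. It is propagated in E. coli as a high-copy plasmid through a ColE1/pUC-type origin and selected with ampicillin via the β-lactamase gene. The remaining bacterial annotations (fragments of lacZα, lacI, rop and bom, plus the lac promoter and operator) are cloning-vector remnants rather than functional parts of the payload. No selectable marker for insect cells is annotated.

The expression cassette is driven by the Drosophila metallothionein promoter, which is induced by adding copper sulfate, and is followed by an SV40 polyadenylation signal. Downstream of the promoter, a Drosophila BiP signal sequence directs the product into the secretory pathway. It is fused to the extracellular leucine-rich repeat domain of the Arabidopsis thaliana receptor kinase encoded by AT1G69990 (BIR4), which was inserted by ligation-independent cloning. At the C-terminus the ectodomain carries the pentameric coiled-coil helix of rat COMP, human placental alkaline phosphatase, a FLAG epitope and, according to the depositor, a hexahistidine tag that is not separately annotated in the feature table. The COMP helix pentamerises the secreted protein, which raises avidity so that weak, transient ectodomain contacts can be detected. Alkaline phosphatase provides an enzymatic readout, and the epitope tags allow detection or purification.

The plasmid serves as the "prey" in an extracellular interaction assay and is meant to be paired with the corresponding bait construct, BIR4 C2_pECIA2. It is part of a collection used to map the interaction network among the extracellular domains of Arabidopsis leucine-rich repeat receptor kinases.
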