Addgene plasmid #114878: BIR4 C2_pECIA14
Purpose: Prey vector BIR4 C2_pECIA14 should be used with bait vector BIR4 C2_pECIA2.
Depositing lab: Youssef Belkhadir. Depositing organization: Gregor Mendel Institute of Molecular Plant Biology. Publication: An extracellular network of Arabidopsis leucine-rich repeat receptor kinases. Smakowska-Luzan E, Mott GA, Parys K, Stegmann M, Howton TC, Layeghifard M, Neuhold J, Lehner A, Kong J, Grunwald K, Weinberger N, Satbhai SB, Mayer D, Busch W, Madalinski M, Stolt-Bergner P, Provart NJ, Mukhtar MS, Zipfel C, Desveaux D, Guttman DS, Belkhadir Y. Nature. 2018 Jan 18;553(7688):342-346. doi: 10.1038/nature25184. Epub 2018 Jan 10. PubMed 29320478.
Backbone
  Vector backbone: pECIA14
  Backbone manufacturer: Chris Garcia (Addgene plasmid # 47051)
  Vector type: Insect Expression
Growth in bacteria
  Bacterial resistance: Ampicillin, 100 μg/mL
  Growth temperature: 37°C
  Growth strain: DH5alpha
  Copy number: High Copy
Gene/Insert
  Gene/Insert name: AT1G69990
  Species: A. thaliana (mustard weed)
  Entrez Gene: AT1G69990 (a.k.a. AT1G69990, F20P5.27, F20P5_27)
  Promoter: Metallothionein (Copper-Inducible)
  Cloning method: Ligation Independent Cloning
Terms and licenses: Academic/Nonprofit Terms; Industry Terms: Not Available to Industry
Depositor comments: Plasmid for secreted expression in Drosophila cell culture by induction via CuSO4. Insert is an extracellular domain of indicated LRR-RK, C-terminally tagged with Pentameric rat COMP helix, Alkaline Phosphatase (human, placental), Flag, and hexahistidine tags. Insert Protein Sequence: SHAEDDVLCLKGFKSSLKDPSNQLNTWSFPNSSSSICKLTGVSCWNAKENRILSLQLQSMQLSGQIPESLKLCRSLQSLDLSFNDFSGLIPSQICSWLPYLVTLDLSGNKLSGSIPSQIVDCKFLNSLALNQNKLTGSIPSELTRLNRLQRLSLADNDLSGSIPSELSHYGEDGFRGNGGLCGKPLSNCGSFNGK
How to cite: BIR4 C2_pECIA14 was a gift from Youssef Belkhadir (Addgene plasmid # 114878 ; http://n2t.net/addgene:114878 ; RRID:Addgene_114878)
